Addgene plasmid #134603: GFP-IP3KC
Purpose: Expresses IP3KC GFP tagged
Depositing lab: Christophe Erneux. Depositing organization: Universite Libre de Bruxelles. Publication: The three isoenzymes of human inositol-1,4,5-trisphosphate 3-kinase show specific intracellular localization but comparable Ca2+ responses on transfection in COS-7 cells. Dewaste V, Moreau C, De Smedt F, Bex F, De Smedt H, Wuytack F, Missiaen L, Erneux C. Biochem J. 2003 Aug 15;374(Pt 1):41-9. 10.1042/BJ20021963 PubMed 12747803.
Backbone
  Vector backbone: pEGFP-C1
  Backbone manufacturer: Clontech
  Backbone size w/o insert (bp): 4731
  Total vector size (bp): 7709
  Vector type: Mammalian Expression
Growth in bacteria
  Bacterial resistance: Kanamycin, 50 μg/mL
  Growth temperature: 37°C
  Growth strain: DH5alpha
  Copy number: Unknown
Gene/Insert
  Gene/Insert name: IP3KC (alt names: Human inositol 1,4,5-trisphosphate 3-kinase C; ITPKC)
  Species: H. sapiens (human)
  Insert size (bp): 2966
  GenBank ID: AJ290975.1
  Entrez Gene: ITPKC (a.k.a. IP3-3KC, IP3KC)
  Tag / fusion protein: GFP (N terminal on backbone)
  Cloning method: Restriction Enzyme; 5′ cloning site BamHI (unknown if destroyed); 3′ cloning site BamHI (unknown if destroyed)
  Sequencing primers: 5′ CMV forward primer; 3′ EBV rev primer
Terms and licenses: Academic/Nonprofit Terms; Industry Terms: Not Available to Industry
How to cite: GFP-IP3KC was a gift from Christophe Erneux (Addgene plasmid # 134603 ; http://n2t.net/addgene:134603 ; RRID:Addgene_134603)
