[The description below was written by a language model from this plasmid's Addgene catalogue record and pLannotate feature annotations shown in this document.]
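Description:
GFP-IP3KC is a mammalian expression plasmid built on the Clontech pEGFP-C1 backbone. It carries the human ITPKC cDNA, which encodes inositol 1,4,5-trisphosphate 3-kinase isoform C. The cDNA was inserted as a BamHI fragment downstream of EGFP, so the kinase is produced with GFP fused to its N-terminus. The human cytomegalovirus immediate early enhancer and promoter drive transcription of the fusion. The annotated EGFP coding sequence is followed after a short linker by the ITPKC open reading frame. The annotated coding region is shorter than the stated insert, so the remaining stretch before the SV40 polyadenylation signal is probably untranslated cDNA sequence, although the record does not say so.

The plasmid is propagated in E. coli through a high-copy ColE1/pUC-type origin, and an f1 origin is also present for single-stranded DNA production. Selection relies on a single Tn5 aminoglycoside phosphotransferase gene (NeoR/KanR). A bacterial bla-type promoter expresses it for kanamycin resistance in bacteria. The SV40 enhancer/early promoter, with an HSV TK polyadenylation signal, expresses it for G418 selection in transfected mammalian cells. The short ble, bGH poly(A) and large T antigen fragments in the table appear to be backbone remnants or annotation hits, not functional elements.

The sequenced record is 7,382 nt, somewhat shorter than the catalogued total of about 7.7 kb, and the record does not explain the difference. The construct is suited to transient or stable transfection to visualise the subcellular localisation of the C isoform by fluorescence. The associated study compared the localisation of the three human isoenzymes and their effects on calcium responses in COS-7 cells.
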