Features (pLannotate 1.2.2; 15 found; start..end, strand, type, name):
      2..305     +  enhancer       CMV enhancer: human cytomegalovirus immediate early enhancer
    306..509     +  promoter       CMV promoter: human cytomegalovirus (CMV) immediate early promoter
    554..1270    +  CDS            EGFP: EGFP is a basic (constitutively fluorescent) green fluorescent protein published in 1996, derived from Aequorea victoria. It is reported to be a rapidly-maturing weak dimer with moderate acid sensitivity.
   1289..3337    +  CDS            ITPKC: IP3KC_HUMAN - Also known as IP3KC. Experimental evidence at protein level: Swiss-Prot protein existence level 1. Can phosphorylate inositol 2,4,5-triphosphate to inositol 2,4,5,6-tetraphosphate. From Homo sapiens (Human).
   4004..4088    +  CDS            large T antigen (fragment): large T antigen from SV40 (simian virus 40)
   4111..4232    +  polyA_signal   SV40 poly(A) signal: SV40 polyadenylation signal
   4266..4694    -  rep_origin     f1 ori (sequence partly withheld): f1 bacteriophage origin of replication; arrow indicates direction of (+) strand synthesis
   4721..4825    +  promoter       AmpR promoter: bla
   4827..5184    +  promoter       SV40 promoter: SV40 enhancer and early promoter
   5219..6013    +  CDS            NeoR/KanR: aminoglycoside phosphotransferase from Tn5; aph(3')-II (or nptII); confers resistance to neomycin, kanamycin, and G418 (Geneticin®)
   6034..6186    +  CDS            ble (fragment): BLE_KLEPN - Experimental evidence at protein level: Swiss-Prot protein existence level 1. Binding protein with a strong affinity to the bleomycin family of antibiotics. Binds to CL990; an antimitotic-antibiotic compound. From Klebsiella pneumoniae.
   6245..6292    +  polyA_signal   HSV TK poly(A) signal: herpes simplex virus thymidine kinase polyadenylation signal (Cole and Stacy, 1985)
   6383..6399    -  polyA_signal   bGH poly(A) signal (fragment): bovine growth hormone polyadenylation signal
   6621..7209    +  rep_origin     ori: high-copy-number ColE1/pMB1/pBR322/pUC origin of replication
   7324..7382    +  enhancer       CMV enhancer (fragment): human cytomegalovirus immediate early enhancer
>Addgene plasmid #134603 | GFP-IP3KC | addgene full sequence | sequence record 264411 | Addgene NGS Result
GCGTTACATAACTTACGGTAAATGGCCCGCCTGGCTGACCGCCCAACGACCCCCGCCCATTGACGTCAAT
AATGACGTATGTTCCCATAGTAACGCCAATAGGGACTTTCCATTGACGTCAATGGGTGGAGTATTTACGG
TAAACTGCCCACTTGGCAGTACATCAAGTGTATCATATGCCAAGTACGCCCCCTATTGACGTCAATGACG
GTAAATGGCCCGCCTGGCATTATGCCCAGTACATGACCTTATGGGACTTTCCTACTTGGCAGTACATCTA
CGTATTAGTCATCGCTATTACCATGGTGATGCGGTTTTGGCAGTACATCAATGGGCGTGGATAGCGGTTT
GACTCACGGGGATTTCCAAGTCTCCACCCCATTGACGTCAATGGGAGTTTGTTTTGGCACCAAAATCAAC
GGGACTTTCCAAAATGTCGTAACAACTCCGCCCCATTGACGCAAATGGGCGGTAGGCGTGTACGGTGGGA
GGTCTATATAAGCAGAGCTGGTTTAGTGAACCGTCAGATCCGCTAGCGCTACCGGTCGCCACCATGGTGA
GCAAGGGCGAGGAGCTGTTCACCGGGGTGGTGCCCATCCTGGTCGAGCTGGACGGCGACGTAAACGGCCA
CAAGTTCAGCGTGTCCGGCGAGGGCGAGGGCGATGCCACCTACGGCAAGCTGACCCTGAAGTTCATCTGC
ACCACCGGCAAGCTGCCCGTGCCCTGGCCCACCCTCGTGACCACCCTGACCTACGGCGTGCAGTGCTTCA
GCCGCTACCCCGACCACATGAAGCAGCACGACTTCTTCAAGTCCGCCATGCCCGAAGGCTACGTCCAGGA
GCGCACCATCTTCTTCAAGGACGACGGCAACTACAAGACCCGCGCCGAGGTGAAGTTCGAGGGCGACACC
CTGGTGAACCGCATCGAGCTGAAGGGCATCGACTTCAAGGAGGACGGCAACATCCTGGGGCACAAGCTGG
AGTACAACTACAACAGCCACAACGTCTATATCATGGCCGACAAGCAGAAGAACGGCATCAAGGTGAACTT
CAAGATCCGCCACAACATCGAGGACGGCAGCGTGCAGCTCGCCGACCACTACCAGCAGAACACCCCCATC
GGCGACGGCCCCGTGCTGCTGCCCGACAACCACTACCTGAGCACCCAGTCCGCCCTGAGCAAAGACCCCA
ACGAGAAGCGCGATCACATGGTCCTGCTGGAGTTCGTGACCGCCGCCGGGATCACTCTCGGCATGGACGA
GCTGTACAAGTCCGGACTCAGATCCGGCATGAGGCGCTGCCCGTGCCGTGGGAGCCTGAACGAGGCGGAG
GCCGGGGCGCTGCCCGCGGCGGCCCGCATGGGACTGGAGGCGCCGCGAGGAGGGCGGCGGCGGCAGCCGG
GACAGCAGCGACCTGGGCCCGGCGCAGGGGCCCCGGCGGGGCGGCCGGAGGGGGGCGGGCCCTGGGCCCG
GACAGAGGGGTCCAGCCTCCACAGCGAGCCTGAGAGGGCCGGCCTCGGGCCTGCGCCGGGGACAGAGAGT
CCGCAGGCAGAATTCTGGACAGACGGACAGACTGAGCCCGCGGCAGCTGGCCTTGGAGTAGAGACCGAGA
GGCCCAAGCAAAAGACGGAGCCAGACAGGTCCAGCCTCCGGACGCATCTAGAATGGAGCTGGTCAGAGCT
GGAGACGACTTGTCTTTGGACGGAGACCGGGACAGATGGCCTTTGGACTGATCCGCACAGGTCCGACCTC
CAGTTTCAGCCCGAGGAGGCCAGCCCCTGGACACAGCCAGGGGTTCATGGGCCCTGGACAGAGCTGGAAA
CGCATGGGTCACAGACTCAGCCAGAGAGGGTCAAGTCCTGGGCTGATAACCTCTGGACCCACCAGAACAG
TTCCAGCCTCCAGACTCACCCAGAAGGAGCCTGTCCCTCAAAAGAGCCAAGTGCTGATGGCTCCTGGAAA
GAATTGTATACTGATGGCTCCAGGACACAACAGGATATTGAAGGTCCCTGGACAGAGCCATATACTGATG
GCTCCCAGAAAAAACAGGATACTGAAGCAGCCAGGAAACAGCCTGGCACTGGTGGTTTCCAAATACAACA
GGATACTGATGGCTCCTGGACACAACCTAGCACTGACGGTTCCCAGACAGCACCTGGGACAGACTGCCTC
TTGGGAGAGCCTGAGGATGGCCCATTAGAGGAACCAGAGCCTGGAGAATTGCTGACTCACCTGTACTCTC
ACCTGAAGTGTAGCCCCCTGTGCCCTGTGCCCCGCCTCATCATTACCCCTGAGACCCCTGAGCCTGAGGC
CCAGCCAGTGGGACCCCCCTCCCGGGTTGAGGGGGGCAGCGGCGGCTTCTCCTCTGCCTCTTCTTTCGAC
GAGTCTGAGGATGACGTGGTGGCCGGGGGCGGAGGTGCCAGCGATCCCGAGGACAGGTCTGGGAGCAAAC
CCTGGAAGAAGCTGAAGACAGTTCTGAAGTATTCACCCTTTGTGGTCTCCTTCCGAAAACACTACCCTTG
GGTCCAGCTTTCTGGACATGCTGGGAACTTCCAGGCAGGAGAGGATGGTCGGATTCTGAAACGTTTCTGT
CAGTGTGAGCAGCGCAGCCTGGAGCAGCTGATGAAAGACCCGCTGCGACCTTTCGTGCCTGCCTACTATG
GCATGGTGCTGCAGGATGGCCAGACCTTCAACCAGATGGAAGACCTCCTGGCTGACTTTGAGGGCCCCTC
CATTATGGACTGCAAGATGGGCAGCAGGACCTATCTGGAAGAGGAGCTAGTGAAGGCACGGGAACGTCCC
CGTCCCCGGAAGGACATGTATGAGAAGATGGTGGCTGTGGACCCTGGGGCCCCTACCCCTGAGGAGCATG
CCCAGGGTGCAGTCACCAAGCCCCGCTACATGCAGTGGAGGGAAACCATGAGCTCCACCTCTACCCTGGG
CTTCCGGATCGAGGGCATCAAGAAGGCAGATGGGACCTGTAACACCAACTTCAAGAAGACGCAGGCACTG
GAGCAGGTGACAAAAGTGCTGGAGGACTTCGTGGATGGAGACCACGTCATCCTGCAAAAGTACGTGGCAT
GCCTAGAAGAACTTCGTGAAGCTCTGGAGATCTCCCCCTTCTTCAAGACCCACGAGGTGGTAGGCAGCTC
CCTCCTCTTCGTGCACGACCACACCGGCCTGGCCAAGGTCTGGATGATAGACTTCGGCAAGACGGTGGCC
TTGCCCGACCACCAGACGCTCAGCCACAGGCTGCCCTGGGCTGAGGGCAACCGTGAGGACGGCTACCTCT
GGGGCCTGGACAACATGATCTGCCTCCTGCAGGGGCTGGCACAGAGCTGAGCTGCTCAGCCACCATCAGG
TTAATTGGATGGCGCCAGTCTGGCTGGAGGAGCCCTGAGATGCCATGGGAGGCCTGAGGTTGGCCACGGG
GGAGCTGGCCTCCAGGGACGGGAGAGATTGTGTCATGTGCCACACGAGACCAACGTGGAAAAGTCTGAAG
GGCCTTGGGAGACCAGGTAGCACCTGGCCCCATCATGATGCAGGGGTTTTGGGGACCTGGAAGGAAGGTG
ATGAGGCAGTGAGTCAGAAAAACCAGAACGGGGTCCCCGGATCTGCCGGGAAGGCTTCTGAGGGGCTGCC
CTGAGAGCATTCAGTTCACATGTCACAGGGTATGGTGTGACAGGGTGCCTGTGGACACATGAATCACTTC
TAACCTGCCTCCCTGTCAGCCTCCAGGCTGCCAGCTGGCTGAGGCCAGGGACTGGGTCAGGCTCATCTGT
GGCGCCTCAGAGGGTCAGCATCATTGGTGAACAGATGCAGGCGCTGCTGGACCATCTGGGGAGAGTGACA
GTCCATGTCTTCACCAGGGAGCCATTTGAGTGCTGAGCGACAAGAGGCTCAGAGGGCATGACCCCATGGG
ACTGGATGCGGCCTGAGGGCTGATACCGCTGGGCGGTATCCTGCCCTGCTGTGGCCCTGTGGGATCCACC
GGATCTAGATAACTGATCATAATCAGCCATACCACATTTGTAGAGGTTTTACTTGCTTTAAAAAACCTCC
CACACCTCCCCCTGAACCTGAAACATAAAATGAATGCAATTGTTGTTGTTAACTTGTTTATTGCAGCTTA
TAATGGTTACAAATAAAGCAATAGCATCACAAATTTCACAAATAAAGCATTTTTTTCACTGCATTCTAGT
TGTGGTTTGTCCAAACTCATCAATGTATCTTAACGCGTAAATTGTAAGCGTTAATATTTTGTTAAAATTC
GCGTTAAATTTTTGTTAAATCAGCTCATTTTTTAACCAATAGGCCGAAATCGGCAAAATCCCTTATAAAT
CAAAAGAATAGACCGAGATAGGGT
[37 nt withheld, positions 4365-4401]
AAAGAACGTGGACTCCAACGTCAAAGG
[49 nt withheld, positions 4429-4477]
T
[91 nt withheld, positions 4479-4569]
G
[124 nt withheld, positions 4571-4694]
CAGGTGGCACTTTTCGGGGAAATGTGCGCGGAACCCCTATTTGTTTATTTTTCTAAATACATTCAAATAT
GTATCCGCTCATGAGACAATAACCCTGATAAATGCTTCAATAATATTGAAAAAGGAAGAGTCCTGAGGCG
GAAAGAACCAGCTGTGGAATGTGTGTCAGTTAGGGTGTGGAAAGTCCCCAGGCTCCCCAGCAGGCAGAAG
TATGCAAAGCATGCATCTCAATTAGTCAGCAACCAGGTGTGGAAAGTCCCCAGGCTCCCCAGCAGGCAGA
AGTATGCAAAGCATGCATCTCAATTAGTCAGCAACCATAGTCCCGCCCCTAACTCCGCCCATCCCGCCCC
TAACTCCGCCCAGTTCCGCCCATTCTCCGCCCCATGGCTGACTAATTTTTTTTATTTATGCAGAGGCCGA
GGCCGCCTCGGCCTCTGAGCTATTCCAGAAGTAGTGAGGAGGCTTTTTTGGAGGCCTAGGCTTTTGCAAA
GATCGATCAAGAGACAGGATGAGGATCGTTTCGCATGATTGAACAAGATGGATTGCACGCAGGTTCTCCG
GCCGCTTGGGTGGAGAGGCTATTCGGCTATGACTGGGCACAACAGACAATCGGCTGCTCTGATGCCGCCG
TGTTCCGGCTGTCAGCGCAGGGGCGCCCGGTTCTTTTTGTCAAGACCGACCTGTCCGGTGCCCTGAATGA
ACTGCAAGACGAGGCAGCGCGGCTATCGTGGCTGGCCACGACGGGCGTTCCTTGCGCAGCTGTGCTCGAC
GTTGTCACTGAAGCGGGAAGGGACTGGCTGCTATTGGGCGAAGTGCCGGGGCAGGATCTCCTGTCATCTC
ACCTTGCTCCTGCCGAGAAAGTATCCATCATGGCTGATGCAATGCGGCGGCTGCATACGCTTGATCCGGC
TACCTGCCCATTCGACCACCAAGCGAAACATCGCATCGAGCGAGCACGTACTCGGATGGAAGCCGGTCTT
GTCGATCAGGATGATCTGGACGAAGAGCATCAGGGGCTCGCGCCAGCCGAACTGTTCGCCAGGCTCAAGG
CGAGCATGCCCGACGGCGAGGATCTCGTCGTGACCCATGGCGATGCCTGCTTGCCGAATATCATGGTGGA
AAATGGCCGCTTTTCTGGATTCATCGACTGTGGCCGGCTGGGTGTGGCGGACCGCTATCAGGACATAGCG
TTGGCTACCCGTGATATTGCTGAAGAGCTTGGCGGCGAATGGGCTGACCGCTTCCTCGTGCTTTACGGTA
TCGCCGCTCCCGATTCGCAGCGCATCGCCTTCTATCGCCTTCTTGACGAGTTCTTCTGAGCGGGACTCTG
GGGTTCGAAATGACCGACCAAGCGACGCCCAACCTGCCATCACGAGATTTCGATTCCACCGCCGCCTTCT
ATGAAAGGTTGGGCTTCGGAATCGTTTTCCGGGACGCCGGCTGGATGATCCTCCAGCGCGGGGATCTCAT
GCTGGAGTTCTTCGCCCACCCTAGGGGGAGGCTAACTGAAACACGGAAGGAGACAATACCGGAAGGAACC
CGCGCTATGACGGCAATAAAAAGACAGAATAAAACGCACGGTGTTGGGTCGTTTGTTCATAAACGCGGGG
TTCGGTCCCAGGGCTGGCACTCTGTCGATACCCCACCGAGACCCCATTGGGGCCAATACGCCCGCGTTTC
TTCCTTTTCCCCACCCCACCCCCCAAGTTCGGGTGAAGGCCCAGGGCTCGCAGCCAACGTCGGGGCGGCA
GGCCCTGCCATAGCCTCAGGTTACTCATATATACTTTAGATTGATTTAAAACTTCATTTTTAATTTAAAA
GGATCTAGGTGAAGATCCTTTTTGATAATCTCATGACCAAAATCCCTTAACGTGAGTTTTCGTTCCACTG
AGCGTCAGACCCCGTAGAAAAGATCAAAGGATCTTCTTGAGATCCTTTTTTTCTGCGCGTAATCTGCTGC
TTGCAAACAAAAAAACCACCGCTACCAGCGGTGGTTTGTTTGCCGGATCAAGAGCTACCAACTCTTTTTC
CGAAGGTAACTGGCTTCAGCAGAGCGCAGATACCAAATACTGTTCTTCTAGTGTAGCCGTAGTTAGGCCA
CCACTTCAAGAACTCTGTAGCACCGCCTACATACCTCGCTCTGCTAATCCTGTTACCAGTGGCTGCTGCC
AGTGGCGATAAGTCGTGTCTTACCGGGTTGGACTCAAGACGATAGTTACCGGATAAGGCGCAGCGGTCGG
GCTGAACGGGGGGTTCGTGCACACAGCCCAGCTTGGAGCGAACGACCTACACCGAACTGAGATACCTACA
GCGTGAGCTATGAGAAAGCGCCACGCTTCCCGAAGGGAGAAAGGCGGACAGGTATCCGGTAAGCGGCAGG
GTCGGAACAGGAGAGCGCACGAGGGAGCTTCCAGGGGGAAACGCCTGGTATCTTTATAGTCCTGTCGGGT
TTCGCCACCTCTGACTTGAGCGTCGATTTTTGTGATGCTCGTCAGGGGGGCGGAGCCTATGGAAAAACGC
CAGCAACGCGGCCTTTTTACGGTTCCTGGCCTTTTGCTGGCCTTTTGCTCACATGTTCTTTCCTGCGTTA
TCCCCTGATTCTGTGGATAACCGTATTACCGCCATGCATTAGTTATTAATAGTAATCAATTACGGGGTCA
TTAGTTCATAGCCCATATATGGAGTTCC
